>Addgene plasmid #142467 | TFORF0156 | addgene full sequence | sequence record 353568 | Addgene NGS Result
GGCTCCGGTGCCCGTCAGTGGGCAGAGCGCACATCGCCCACAGTCCCCGAGAAGTTGGGGGGAGGGGTCG
GCAATTGAACCGGTGCCTAGAGAAGGTGGCGCGGGGTAAACTGGGAAAGTGATGTCGTGTACTGGCTCCG
CCTTTTTCCCGAGGGTGGGGGAGAACCGTATATAAGTGCAGTAGTCGCCGTGAACGTTCTTTTTCGCAAC
GGGTTTGCCGCCAGAACACAGGTAAGTGCCGTGTGTGGTTCCCGCGGGCCTGGCCTCTTTACGGGTTATG
GCCCTTGCGTGCCTTGAATTACTTCCACCTGGCTGCAGTACGTGATTCTTGATCCCGAGCTTCGGGTTGG
AAGTGGGTGGGAGAGTTCGAGGCCTTGCGCTTAAGGAGCCCCTTCGCCTCGTGCTTGAGTTGAGGCCTGG
CCTGGGCGCTGGGGCCGCCGCGTGCGAATCTGGTGGCACCTTCGCGCCTGTCTCGCTGCTTTCGATAAGT
CTCTAGCCATTTAAAATTTTTGATGACCTGCTGCGACGCTTTTTTTCTGGCAAGATAGTCTTGTAAATGC
GGGCCAAGATCTGCACACTGGTATTTCGGTTTTTGGGGCCGCGGGCGGCGACGGGGCCCGTGCGTCCCAG
CGCACATGTTCGGCGAGGCGGGGCCTGCGAGCGCGGCCACCGAGAATCGGACGGGGGTAGTCTCAAGCTG
GCCGGCCTGCTCTGGTGCCTGGCCTCGCGCCGCCGTGTATCGCCCCGCCCTGGGCGGCAAGGCTGGCCCG
GTCGGCACCAGTTGCGTGAGCGGAAAGATGGCCGCTTCCCGGCCCTGCTGCAGGGAGCTCAAAATGGAGG
ACGCGGCGCTCGGGAGAGCGGGCGGGTGAGTCACCCACACAAAGGAAAAGGGCCTTTCCGTCCTCAGCCG
TCGCTTCATGTGACTCCACGGAGTACCGGGCGCCGTCCAGGCACCTCGATTAGTTCTCGAGCTTTTGGAG
TACGTCGTCTTTAGGTTGGGGGGAGGGGTTTTATGCGATGGAGTTTCCCCACACTGAGTGGGTGGAGACT
GAAGTTAGGCCAGCTTGGCACTTGATGTAATTCTCCTTGGAATTTGCCCTTTTTGAGTTTGGATCTTGGT
TCATTCTCAAGCCTCAGACAGTGGTTCAAAGTTTTTTTCTTCCATTTCAGGTGTCGTGAGGCTAGCACCG
CCACCATGGCGTCCACGGATTACAGTACCTATAGCCAAGCTGCAGCGCAGCAGGGCTACAGTGCTTACAC
CGCCCAGCCCACTCAAGGATATGCACAGACCACCCAGGCATATGGGCAACAAAGCTATGGAACCTATGGA
CAGCCCACTGATGTCAGCTATACCCAGGCTCAGACCACTGCAACCTATGGGCAGACCGCCTATGCAACTT
CTTATGGACAGCCTCCCACTGTAGAAGGGACCAGTACAGGTTATACTACTCCAACTGCCCCCCAGGCATA
CAGCCAGCCTGTCCAGGGGTATGGCACTGGTGCTTATGATACCACCACTGCTACAGTCACCACCACCCAG
GCCTCCTATGCAGCTCAGTCTGCATATGGCACTCAGCCTGCTTATCCAGCCTATGGGCAGCAGCCAGCAG
CCACTGCACCTACAAGACCGCAGGATGGAAACAAGCCCACTGAGACTAGTCAACCTCAATCTAGCACAGG
GGGTTACAACCAGCCCAGCCTAGGATATGGACAGAGTAACTACAGTTATCCCCAGGTACCTGGGAGCTAC
CCCATGCAGCCAGTCACTGCACCTCCATCCTACCCTCCTACCAGCTATTCCTCTACACAGCCGACTAGTT
ATGATCAGAGCAGTTACTCTCAGCAGAACACCTATGGGCAACCGAGCAGCTATGGACAGCAGAGTAGCTA
TGGTCAACAAAGCAGCTATGGGCAGCAGCCTCCCACTAGTTACCCACCCCAAACTGGATCCTACAGCCAA
GCTCCAAGTCAATATAGCCAACAGAGCAGCAGCTACGGGCAGCAGAGTTCATTCCGACAGGACCACCCCA
GTAGCATGGGTGTTTATGGGCAGGAGTCTGGAGGATTTTCCGGACCAGGAGAGAACCGGAGCATGAGTGG
CCCTGATAACCGGGGCAGGGGAAGAGGGGGATTTGATCGTGGAGGCATGAGCAGAGGTGGGCGGGGAGGA
GGACGCGGTGGAATGGGCGCTGGAGAGCGAGGTGGCTTCAATAAGCCTGGTGGACCCATGGATGAAGGAC
CAGATCTTGATCTAGGCCCACCTGTAGATCCAGATGAAGACTCTGACAACAGTGCAATTTATGTACAAGG
ATTAAATGACAGTGTGACTCTAGATGATCTGGCAGACTTCTTTAAGCAGTGTGGGGTTGTTAAGATGAAC
AAGAGAACTGGGCAACCCATGATCCACATCTACCTGGACAAGGAAACAGGAAAGCCCAAAGGCGATGCCA
CAGTGTCCTATGAAGACCCACCCACTGCCAAGGCTGCCGTGGAATGGTTTGATGGGAAAGATTTTCAAGG
GAGCAAACTTAAAGTCTCCCTTGCTCGGAAGAAGCCTCCAATGAACAGTATGCGGGGTGGTCTGCCACCC
CGTGAGGGCAGAGGCATGCCACCACCACTCCGTGGAGGTCCAGGAGGCCCAGGAGGTCCTGGGGGACCCA
TGGGTCGCATGGGAGGCCGTGGAGGAGATAGAGGAGGCTTCCCTCCAAGAGGACCCCGGGGTTCCCGAGG
GAACCCCTCTGGAGGAGGAAACGTCCAGCACCGAGCTGGAGACTGGCAGTGTCCCAATCCGGGTTGTGGA
AACCAGAACTTCGCCTGGAGAACAGAGTGCAACCAGTGTAAGGCCCCAAAGCCTGAAGGCTTCCTCCCGC
CACCCTTTCCGCCCCCGGGTGGTGATCGTGGCAGAGGTGGCCCTGGTGGCATGCGGGGAGGAAGAGGTGG
CCTCATGGATCGTGGTGGTCCCGGTGGAATGTTCAGAGGTGGCCGTGGTGGAGACAGAGGTGGCTTCCGT
GGTGGCCGGGGCATGGACCGAGGTGGCTTTGGTGGAGGAAGACGAGGTGGCCCTGGGGGGCCCCCTGGAC
CTTTGATGGAACAGATGGGAGGAAGAAGAGGAGGACGTGGAGGACCTGGAAAAATGGATAAAGGCGAGCA
CCGTCAGGAGCGCAGAGATCGGCCCTACTAGTAATGAACTAGTCCGTAACTTGAAAGTATTTCGATTTCT
TGGCTTTATATATCTTGTGGAAAGGACGAAGAGGTGAATACTTTGATCATTCCACGCGTTAAGTCGACAA
TCAACCTCTGGATTACAAAATTTGTGAAAGATTGACTGGTATTCTTAACTATGTTGCTCCTTTTACGCTA
TGTGGATACGCTGCTTTAATGCCTTTGTATCATGCTATTGCTTCCCGTATGGCTTTCATTTTCTCCTCCT
TGTATAAATCCTGGTTGCTGTCTCTTTATGAGGAGTTGTGGCCCGTTGTCAGGCAACGTGGCGTGGTGTG
CACTGTGTTTGCTGACGCAACCCCCACTGGTTGGGGCATTGCCACCACCTGTCAGCTCCTTTCCGGGACT
TTCGCTTTCCCCCTCCCTATTGCCACGGCGGAACTCATCGCCGCCTGCCTTGCCCGCTGCTGGACAGGGG
CTCGGCTGTTGGGCACTGACAATTCCGTGGTGTTGTCGGGGAAATCATCGTCCTTTCCTTGGCTGCTCGC
CTGTGTTGCCACCTGGATTCTGCGCGGGACGTCCTTCTGCTACGTCCCTTCGGCCCTCAATCCAGCGGAC
CTTCCTTCCCGCGGCCTGCTGCCGGCTCTGCGGCCTCTTCCGCGTCTTCGCCTTCGCCCTCAGACGAGTC
GGATCTCCCTTTGGGCCGCCTCCCCGCGTCGACTTTAAGACCAATGACTTACAAGGCAGCTGTAGATCTT
AGCCACTTTTTAAAAGAAAAGGGGGGACTGGAAGGGCTAATTCACTCCCAACGAAGACAAGATCTGCTTT
TTGCTTGTACTGGGTCTCTCTGGTTAGACCAGATCTGAGCCTGGGAGCTCTCTGGCTAACTAGGGAACCC
ACTGCTTAAGCCTCAATAAAGCTTGCCTTGAGTGCTTCAAGTAGTGTGTGCCCGTCTGTTGTGTGACTCT
GGTAACTAGAGATCCCTCAGACCCTTTTAGTCAGTGTGGAAAATCTCTAGCAGTACGTATAGTAGTTCAT
GTCATCTTATTATTCAGTATTTATAACTTGCAAAGAAATGAATATCAGAGAGTGAGAGGAACTTGTTTAT
TGCAGCTTATAATGGTTACAAATAAAGCAATAGCATCACAAATTTCACAAATAAAGCATTTTTTTCACTG
CATTCTAGTTGTGGTTTGTCCAAACTCATCAATGTATCTTATCATGTCTGGCTCTAGCTATCCCGCCCCT
AACTCCGCCCATCCCGCCCCTAACTCCGCCCAGTTCCGCCCATTCTCCGCCCCATGGCTGACTAATTTTT
TTTATTTATGCAGAGGCCGAGGCCGCCTCGGCCTCTGAGCTATTCCAGAAGTAGTGAGGAGGCTTTTTTG
GAGGCCTAGGGACGTACCCAATTCGCCCTATAGTGAGTCGTATTACGCGCGCTCACTGGCCGTCGTTTTA
CAACGTCGTGACTGGGAAAACCCTGGCGTTACCCAACTTAATCGCCTTGCAGCACATCCCCCTTTCGCCA
GCTGGCGTAATAGCGAAGAGGCCCGCACCGATCGCCCTTCCCAACAGTTGCGCAGCCTGAATGGCGAATG
GG
[124 nt withheld, positions 4763-4886]
C
[91 nt withheld, positions 4888-4978]
A
[49 nt withheld, positions 4980-5028]
CCTTTGACGTTGGAGTCCACGTTCTTT
[37 nt withheld, positions 5056-5092]
ACCCTATCTCGGTCTATTCTTTTGATTTATAAGGGATTTTGCCGATTTCGGCCTATTGGTTAAAAAATGA
GCTGATTTAACAAAAATTTAACGCGAATTTTAACAAAATATTAACGCTTACAATTTAGGTGGCACTTTTC
GGGGAAATGTGCGCGGAACCCCTATTTGTTTATTTTTCTAAATACATTCAAATATGTATCCGCTCATGAG
ACAATAACCCTGATAAATGCTTCAATAATATTGAAAAAGGAAGAGTATGAGTATTCAACATTTCCGTGTC
GCCCTTATTCCCTTTTTTGCGGCATTTTGCCTTCCTGTTTTTGCTCACCCAGAAACGCTGGTGAAAGTAA
AAGATGCTGAAGATCAGTTGGGTGCACGAGTGGGTTACATCGAACTGGATCTCAACAGCGGTAAGATCCT
TGAGAGTTTTCGCCCCGAAGAACGTTTTCCAATGATGAGCACTTTTAAAGTTCTGCTATGTGGCGCGGTA
TTATCCCGTATTGACGCCGGGCAAGAGCAACTCGGTCGCCGCATACACTATTCTCAGAATGACTTGGTTG
AGTACTCACCAGTCACAGAAAAGCATCTTACGGATGGCATGACAGTAAGAGAATTATGCAGTGCTGCCAT
AACCATGAGTGATAACACTGCGGCCAACTTACTTCTGACAACGATCGGAGGACCGAAGGAGCTAACCGCT
TTTTTGCACAACATGGGGGATCATGTAACTCGCCTTGATCGTTGGGAACCGGAGCTGAATGAAGCCATAC
CAAACGACGAGCGTGACACCACGATGCCTGTAGCAATGGCAACAACGTTGCGCAAACTATTAACTGGCGA
ACTACTTACTCTAGCTTCCCGGCAACAATTAATAGACTGGATGGAGGCGGATAAAGTTGCAGGACCACTT
CTGCGCTCGGCCCTTCCGGCTGGCTGGTTTATTGCTGATAAATCTGGAGCCGGTGAGCGTGGGTCTCGCG
GTATCATTGCAGCACTGGGGCCAGATGGTAAGCCCTCCCGTATCGTAGTTATCTACACGACGGGGAGTCA
GGCAACTATGGATGAACGAAATAGACAGATCGCTGAGATAGGTGCCTCACTGATTAAGCATTGGTAACTG
TCAGACCAAGTTTACTCATATATACTTTAGATTGATTTAAAACTTCATTTTTAATTTAAAAGGATCTAGG
TGAAGATCCTTTTTGATAATCTCATGACCAAAATCCCTTAACGTGAGTTTTCGTTCCACTGAGCGTCAGA
CCCCGTAGAAAAGATCAAAGGATCTTCTTGAGATCCTTTTTTTCTGCGCGTAATCTGCTGCTTGCAAACA
AAAAAACCACCGCTACCAGCGGTGGTTTGTTTGCCGGATCAAGAGCTACCAACTCTTTTTCCGAAGGTAA
CTGGCTTCAGCAGAGCGCAGATACCAAATACTGTTCTTCTAGTGTAGCCGTAGTTAGGCCACCACTTCAA
GAACTCTGTAGCACCGCCTACATACCTCGCTCTGCTAATCCTGTTACCAGTGGCTGCTGCCAGTGGCGAT
AAGTCGTGTCTTACCGGGTTGGACTCAAGACGATAGTTACCGGATAAGGCGCAGCGGTCGGGCTGAACGG
GGGGTTCGTGCACACAGCCCAGCTTGGAGCGAACGACCTACACCGAACTGAGATACCTACAGCGTGAGCT
ATGAGAAAGCGCCACGCTTCCCGAAGGGAGAAAGGCGGACAGGTATCCGGTAAGCGGCAGGGTCGGAACA
GGAGAGCGCACGAGGGAGCTTCCAGGGGGAAACGCCTGGTATCTTTATAGTCCTGTCGGGTTTCGCCACC
TCTGACTTGAGCGTCGATTTTTGTGATGCTCGTCAGGGGGGCGGAGCCTATGGAAAAACGCCAGCAACGC
GGCCTTTTTACGGTTCCTGGCCTTTTGCTGGCCTTTTGCTCACATGTTCTTTCCTGCGTTATCCCCTGAT
TCTGTGGATAACCGTATTACCGCCTTTGAGTGAGCTGATACCGCTCGCCGCAGCCGAACGACCGAGCGCA
GCGAGTCAGTGAGCGAGGAAGCGGAAGAGCGCCCAATACGCAAACCGCCTCTCCCCGCGCGTTGGCCGAT
TCATTAATGCAGCTGGCACGACAGGTTTCCCGACTGGAAAGCGGGCAGTGAGCGCAACGCAATTAATGTG
AGTTAGCTCACTCATTAGGCACCCCAGGCTTTACACTTTATGCTTCCGGCTCGTATGTTGTGTGGAATTG
TGAGCGGATAACAATTTCACACAGGAAACAGCTATGACCATGATTACGCCAAGCGCGCAATTAACCCTCA
CTAAAGGGAACAAAAGCTGGAGCTGCAAGCTTAATGTAGTCTTATGCAATACTCTTGTAGTCTTGCAACA
TGGTAACGATGAGTTAGCAACATGCCTTACAAGGAGAGAAAAAGCACCGTGCATGCCGATTGGTGGAAGT
AAGGTGGTACGATCGTGCCTTATTAGGAAGGCAACAGACGGGTCTGACATGGATTGGACGAACCACTGAA
TTGCCGCATTGCAGAGATATTGTATTTAAGTGCCTAGCTCGATACATAAACGGGTCTCTCTGGTTAGACC
AGATCTGAGCCTGGGAGCTCTCTGGCTAACTAGGGAACCCACTGCTTAAGCCTCAATAAAGCTTGCCTTG
AGTGCTTCAAGTAGTGTGTGCCCGTCTGTTGTGTGACTCTGGTAACTAGAGATCCCTCAGACCCTTTTAG
TCAGTGTGGAAAATCTCTAGCAGTGGCGCCCGAACAGGGACTTGAAAGCGAAAGGGAAACCAGAGGAGCT
CTCTCGACGCAGGACTCGGCTTGCTGAAGCGCGCACGGCAAGAGGCGAGGGGCGGCGACTGGTGAGTACG
CCAAAAATTTTGACTAGCGGAGGCTAGAAGGAGAGAGATGGGTGCGAGAGCGTCAGTATTAAGCGGGGGA
GAATTAGATCGCGATGGGAAAAAATTCGGTTAAGGCCAGGGGGAAAGAAAAAATATAAATTAAAACATAT
AGTATGGGCAAGCAGGGAGCTAGAACGATTCGCAGTTAATCCTGGCCTGTTAGAAACATCAGAAGGCTGT
AGACAAATACTGGGACAGCTACAACCATCCCTTCAGACAGGATCAGAAGAACTTAGATCATTATATAATA
CAGTAGCAACCCTCTATTGTGTGCATCAAAGGATAGAGATAAAAGACACCAAGGAAGCTTTAGACAAGAT
AGAGGAAGAGCAAAACAAAAGTAAGACCACCGCACAGCAAGCGGCCGCTGATCTTCAGACCTGGAGGAGG
AGATATGAGGGACAATTGGAGAAGTGAATTATATAAATATAAAGTAGTAAAAATTGAACCATTAGGAGTA
GCACCCACCAAGGCAAAGAGAAGAGTGGTGCAGAGAGAAAAAAGAGCAGTGGGAATAGGAGCTTTGTTCC
TTGGGTTCTTGGGAGCAGCAGGAAGCACTATGGGCGCAGCGTCAATGACGCTGACGGTACAGGCCAGACA
ATTATTGTCTGGTATAGTGCAGCAGCAGAACAATTTGCTGAGGGCTATTGAGGCGCAACAGCATCTGTTG
CAACTCACAGTCTGGGGCATCAAGCAGCTCCAGGCAAGAATCCTGGCTGTGGAAAGATACCTAAAGGATC
AACAGCTCCTGGGGATTTGGGGTTGCTCTGGAAAACTCATTTGCACCACTGCTGTGCCTTGGAATGCTAG
TTGGAGTAATAAATCTCTGGAACAGATTTGGAATCACACGACCTGGATGGAGTGGGACAGAGAAATTAAC
AATTACACAAGCTTAATACACTCCTTAATTGAAGAATCGCAAAACCAGCAAGAAAAGAATGAACAAGAAT
TATTGGAATTAGATAAATGGGCAAGTTTGTGGAATTGGTTTAACATAACAAATTGGCTGTGGTATATAAA
ATTATTCATAATGATAGTAGGAGGCTTGGTAGGTTTAAGAATAGTTTTTGCTGTACTTTCTATAGTGAAT
AGAGTTAGGCAGGGATATTCACCATTATCGTTTCAGACCCACCTCCCAACCCCGAGGGGACCCATGCATT
GCATCTCAATTAGTCAGCAACCAGGTGTGGAAAGTCCCCAGGCTCCCCAGCAGGCAGAAGTATGCAAAGC
ATGCGTCTCAATTAGTCAGCAACCATAGTCCCGCCCCTAACTCCGCCCATCCCGCCCCTAACTCCGCCCA
GTTCCGCCCATTCTCCGCCCCATGGCTGACTAATTTTTTTTATTTATGCAGAGGCCGAGGCCGCCTCGGC
CTCTGAGCTATTCCAGAAGTAGTGAGGAGGCTTTTTTGGAGGCCTAGGCTTTTGCAAAAAGCTTTCTAGA
GGTACCACCGGAGCTTACCATGACCGAGTACAAGCCCACGGTGCGCCTCGCCACCCGCGACGACGTCCCC
AGGGCCGTACGCACCCTCGCCGCCGCGTTCGCCGACTACCCCGCCACGCGCCACACCGTCGATCCGGACC
GCCACATCGAGCGGGTCACCGAGCTGCAAGAACTCTTCCTCACGCGCGTCGGGCTCGACATCGGCAAGGT
GTGGGTCGCGGACGACGGCGCCGCCGTGGCGGTCTGGACCACGCCGGAGAGCGTCGAAGCGGGGGCGGTG
TTCGCCGAGATCGGCCCGCGCATGGCCGAGTTGAGCGGTTCCCGGCTGGCCGCGCAGCAACAGATGGAAG
GCCTCCTGGCGCCGCACCGGCCCAAGGAGCCCGCGTGGTTCCTGGCCACCGTCGGCGTCTCGCCCGACCA
CCAGGGCAAGGGTCTGGGCAGCGCCGTCGTGCTCCCCGGAGTGGAGGCGGCCGAGCGCGCCGGGGTGCCC
GCCTTCCTGGAGACCTCCGCGCCCCGCAACCTCCCCTTCTACGAGCGGCTCGGCTTCACCGTCACCGCCG
ACGTCGAGGTGCCCGAAGGACCGCGCACCTGGTGCATGACCCGCAAGCCCGGTGCCAGTTAACGAATTCT
AGATCTTGAGACAAATGGCAGTATTCATCCACAATTTTAAAAGAAAAGGGGGGATTGGGGGGTACAGTGC
AGGGGAAAGAATAGTAGACATAATAGCAACAGACATACAAACTAAAGAATTACAAAAACAAATTACAAAA
ATTCAAAATTTTCGGGTTTATTACAGGGACAGCAGAGATCCACTTTGGCGCCGGCTCGAGGCCTGCAGGT
GCAAAGATGGATAAAGTTTTAAACAGAGAGGAATCTTTGCAGCTAATGGACCTTCTAGGTCTTGAAAGGA
GTGGGAATT
Features (pLannotate 1.2.2; 31 found; start..end, strand, type, name):
      1..1179    +  promoter       EF-1α promoter: strong constitutive promoter for human elongation factor EF-1α
   1196..3178    +  CDS            EWSR1: EWS_HUMAN - Also known as EWS. Experimental evidence at protein level: Swiss-Prot protein existence level 1. Might normally function as a transcriptional repressor. EWS- fusion-proteins (EFPS) may play a role in the tumorigenic process. They may disturb gene expression by mimicking, or interfering with the normal function of CTD-POLII within the transcription initiation complex. They may also contribute to an aberrant activation of the fusion protein target genes. From Homo sapiens (Human).
   3194..3247    +  promoter       U6 promoter (fragment): RNA polymerase III promoter for human U6 snRNA
   3289..3877    +  misc_feature   WPRE: woodchuck hepatitis virus posttranscriptional regulatory element
   3928..3947    +  misc_feature   cPPT/CTS (fragment): central polypurine tract and central termination sequence of HIV-1
   3949..4182    +  LTR            3' LTR (ΔU3): self-inactivating 3' long terminal repeat (LTR) from HIV-1
   4260..4381    +  polyA_signal   SV40 poly(A) signal: SV40 polyadenylation signal
   4421..4556    +  rep_origin     SV40 ori: SV40 origin of replication
   4577..4595    -  promoter       T7 promoter: promoter for bacteriophage T7 RNA polymerase
   4603..4758    +  CDS            lacZα (fragment): LacZα fragment of β-galactosidase; lacZ fragment
   4763..5191    +  rep_origin     f1 ori (sequence partly withheld): f1 bacteriophage origin of replication; arrow indicates direction of (+) strand synthesis
   5244..5348    +  promoter       AmpR promoter: bla
   5349..6209    +  CDS            AmpR: β-lactamase; bla; confers resistance to ampicillin, carbenicillin, and related antibiotics
   6380..6968    +  rep_origin     ori: high-copy-number ColE1/pMB1/pBR322/pUC origin of replication
   7151..7243    +  CDS            lacI (fragment): lac repressor; lacI; The lac repressor binds to the lac operator to inhibit transcription in E. coli. This inhibition can be relieved by adding lactose or isopropyl-β-D-thiogalactopyranoside (IPTG).
   7256..7277    +  protein_bind   CAP binding site: CAP binding activates transcription in the presence of cAMP. E. coli catabolite activator protein
   7292..7322    +  promoter       lac promoter: promoter for the E. coli lac operon
   7330..7346    +  protein_bind   lac operator: The lac repressor binds to the lac operator to inhibit transcription in E. coli. This inhibition can be relieved by adding lactose or isopropyl-β-D-thiogalactopyranoside (IPTG). lac repressor encoded by lacI
   7391..7409    +  promoter       T3 promoter: promoter for bacteriophage T3 RNA polymerase
   7437..7663    +  promoter       RSV promoter: Rous sarcoma virus enhancer/promoter
   7664..7844    +  LTR            5' LTR (truncated): truncated 5' long terminal repeat (LTR) from HIV-1
   7891..8016    +  misc_feature   HIV-1 Ψ: packaging signal of human immunodeficiency virus type 1
   8000..8363    +  CDS            HIV-1 gag (fragment): gag protein from human immunodeficiency virus 1; gag
   8509..8742    +  misc_feature   RRE: The Rev response element (RRE) of HIV-1 allows for Rev-dependent mRNA export from the nucleus to the cytoplasm.
   9119..9145    +  CDS            Rev (fragment): human immunodeficiency virus 1 (HIV-1) Rev protein; rev; enhances nuclear export of unspliced and incompletely spliced viral mRNAs
   9152..9175    +  promoter       SV40 promoter (fragment): SV40 early promoter
   9176..9247    +  promoter       SV40 promoter (fragment): SV40 enhancer and early promoter
   9271..9406    +  rep_origin     SV40 ori: SV40 origin of replication
   9452..10048   +  CDS            PuroR (fragment): puromycin N-acetyltransferase; pac from Streptomyces; confers resistance to puromycin
  10097..10214   +  misc_feature   cPPT/CTS: central polypurine tract and central termination sequence of HIV-1
  10279..10345   +  CDS            small t antigen (fragment): SV40 (simian virus 40) small t antigen
