[The description below was written by a language model from this plasmid's Addgene catalogue record and pLannotate feature annotations shown in this document.]
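Description:
TFORF0156 is a lentiviral mammalian expression plasmid built on the pLX_TRC317 backbone. It belongs to a barcoded collection of transcription factor open reading frames designed for pooled overexpression screens. It carries the human EWSR1 coding sequence (a synthesized ORF of about 2.1 kb, corresponding to a specific annotated transcript isoform) under the strong constitutive EF-1α promoter. Downstream of the ORF lies a WPRE, which enhances transcript stability and expression. According to the record, each plasmid in the collection carries a unique 24-bp barcode so that the transcription factor can be identified by sequencing in a mixed population. The barcode is not annotated as a feature in its own right. The short U6-like fragment called between the ORF and the WPRE may simply be a partial match in that region.

The viral architecture is that of a third-generation, self-inactivating vector. An RSV promoter drives a truncated HIV-1 5' LTR, followed by the Ψ packaging signal, a gag fragment, the RRE for Rev-dependent export and a cPPT/CTS. The ΔU3 3' LTR sits after the WPRE and is followed by an SV40 polyadenylation signal. Within the proviral region, an SV40 early promoter drives puromycin N-acetyltransferase, allowing selection of transduced mammalian cells. In bacteria the plasmid is maintained by a high-copy pUC-type origin and ampicillin resistance, and an f1 origin is also present. The depositor notes that recombination can occur, as is common for LTR-containing plasmids. Typical use is production of lentivirus to overexpress EWSR1, alone or in pooled transcription factor screens such as directed differentiation studies.
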