Addgene plasmid #142467: TFORF0156
Purpose: Lentiviral vector for overexpressing transcription factor ORFs with unique 24-bp barcodes. Barcodes facilitate identification of transcription factors in pooled screens.
Depositing lab: Feng Zhang. Depositing organization: Broad Institute. Publication: A transcription factor atlas of directed differentiation. Joung J, Ma S, Tay T, Geiger-Schuller KR, Kirchgatterer PC, Verdine VK, Guo B, Arias-Garcia MA, Allen WE, Singh A, Kuksenko O, Abudayyeh OO, Gootenberg JS, Fu Z, Macrae RK, Buenrostro JD, Regev A, Zhang F. Cell. 2023 Jan 5;186(1):209-229.e26. doi: 10.1016/j.cell.2022.11.026. PubMed 36608654.
Backbone
  Vector backbone: pLX_TRC317
  Backbone manufacturer: Broad Institute Genetic Perturbation Platform
  Backbone size w/o insert (bp): 8264
  Vector type: Mammalian Expression, Lentiviral
  Selectable markers: Puromycin
Growth in bacteria
  Bacterial resistance: Ampicillin, 100 μg/mL
  Growth temperature: 37°C
  Growth strain: NEB Stable
  Copy number: High Copy
Gene/Insert
  Gene/Insert name: EWSR1
  Species: H. sapiens (human)
  Insert size (bp): 2087
  Entrez Gene: EWSR1 (a.k.a. EWS, EWS-FLI1)
  Promoter: EF1a
  Cloning method: Unknown
  Sequencing primers: 5′ GGGTGGAGACTGAAGTTAGGCCAG; 3′ CACATAGCGTAAAAGGAGCAACATAG
Terms and licenses: Academic/Nonprofit Terms; Industry Terms: Not Available to Industry
Depositor comments: NM_013986,ENST00000414183 . The transcription factor ORF portion of this plasmid was synthesized by Genewiz. Please test multiple small colonies in case of plasmid recombination. To make this collection available in a timely manner, a portion of this collection was not fully sequenced by Addgene. If an Addgene verified full plasmid sequence is not available, please contact us prior to placing an order to request the full sequence.
How to cite: TFORF0156 was a gift from Feng Zhang (Addgene plasmid # 142467 ; http://n2t.net/addgene:142467 ; RRID:Addgene_142467)
