>Addgene plasmid #142467 | TFORF0156 | depositor partial sequence | sequence record 279539 | Insert
ACCGCCACCATGGCGTCCACGGATTACAGTACCTATAGCCAAGCTGCAGCGCAGCAGGGCTACAGTGCTT
ACACCGCCCAGCCCACTCAAGGATATGCACAGACCACCCAGGCATATGGGCAACAAAGCTATGGAACCTA
TGGACAGCCCACTGATGTCAGCTATACCCAGGCTCAGACCACTGCAACCTATGGGCAGACCGCCTATGCA
ACTTCTTATGGACAGCCTCCCACTGTAGAAGGGACCAGTACAGGTTATACTACTCCAACTGCCCCCCAGG
CATACAGCCAGCCTGTCCAGGGGTATGGCACTGGTGCTTATGATACCACCACTGCTACAGTCACCACCAC
CCAGGCCTCCTATGCAGCTCAGTCTGCATATGGCACTCAGCCTGCTTATCCAGCCTATGGGCAGCAGCCA
GCAGCCACTGCACCTACAAGACCGCAGGATGGAAACAAGCCCACTGAGACTAGTCAACCTCAATCTAGCA
CAGGGGGTTACAACCAGCCCAGCCTAGGATATGGACAGAGTAACTACAGTTATCCCCAGGTACCTGGGAG
CTACCCCATGCAGCCAGTCACTGCACCTCCATCCTACCCTCCTACCAGCTATTCCTCTACACAGCCGACT
AGTTATGATCAGAGCAGTTACTCTCAGCAGAACACCTATGGGCAACCGAGCAGCTATGGACAGCAGAGTA
GCTATGGTCAACAAAGCAGCTATGGGCAGCAGCCTCCCACTAGTTACCCACCCCAAACTGGATCCTACAG
CCAAGCTCCAAGTCAATATAGCCAACAGAGCAGCAGCTACGGGCAGCAGAGTTCATTCCGACAGGACCAC
CCCAGTAGCATGGGTGTTTATGGGCAGGAGTCTGGAGGATTTTCCGGACCAGGAGAGAACCGGAGCATGA
GTGGCCCTGATAACCGGGGCAGGGGAAGAGGGGGATTTGATCGTGGAGGCATGAGCAGAGGTGGGCGGGG
AGGAGGACGCGGTGGAATGGGCGCTGGAGAGCGAGGTGGCTTCAATAAGCCTGGTGGACCCATGGATGAA
GGACCAGATCTTGATCTAGGCCCACCTGTAGATCCAGATGAAGACTCTGACAACAGTGCAATTTATGTAC
AAGGATTAAATGACAGTGTGACTCTAGATGATCTGGCAGACTTCTTTAAGCAGTGTGGGGTTGTTAAGAT
GAACAAGAGAACTGGGCAACCCATGATCCACATCTACCTGGACAAGGAAACAGGAAAGCCCAAAGGCGAT
GCCACAGTGTCCTATGAAGACCCACCCACTGCCAAGGCTGCCGTGGAATGGTTTGATGGGAAAGATTTTC
AAGGGAGCAAACTTAAAGTCTCCCTTGCTCGGAAGAAGCCTCCAATGAACAGTATGCGGGGTGGTCTGCC
ACCCCGTGAGGGCAGAGGCATGCCACCACCACTCCGTGGAGGTCCAGGAGGCCCAGGAGGTCCTGGGGGA
CCCATGGGTCGCATGGGAGGCCGTGGAGGAGATAGAGGAGGCTTCCCTCCAAGAGGACCCCGGGGTTCCC
GAGGGAACCCCTCTGGAGGAGGAAACGTCCAGCACCGAGCTGGAGACTGGCAGTGTCCCAATCCGGGTTG
TGGAAACCAGAACTTCGCCTGGAGAACAGAGTGCAACCAGTGTAAGGCCCCAAAGCCTGAAGGCTTCCTC
CCGCCACCCTTTCCGCCCCCGGGTGGTGATCGTGGCAGAGGTGGCCCTGGTGGCATGCGGGGAGGAAGAG
GTGGCCTCATGGATCGTGGTGGTCCCGGTGGAATGTTCAGAGGTGGCCGTGGTGGAGACAGAGGTGGCTT
CCGTGGTGGCCGGGGCATGGACCGAGGTGGCTTTGGTGGAGGAAGACGAGGTGGCCCTGGGGGGCCCCCT
GGACCTTTGATGGAACAGATGGGAGGAAGAAGAGGAGGACGTGGAGGACCTGGAAAAATGGATAAAGGCG
AGCACCGTCAGGAGCGCAGAGATCGGCCCTACTAGTAATGAACTAGTCCGTAACTTGAAAGTATTTCGAT
TTCTTGGCTTTATATATCTTGTGGAAAGGACGAAGAGGTGAATACTTTGATCATTCC
