>Addgene plasmid #142467 | TFORF0156 | depositor partial sequence | sequence record 279540 | Barcode
AGAGGTGAATACTTTGATCATTCC
